Addgene plasmid #108914: pCS2 Halo-Tev- HSPB7(zebrafish) C49S
Purpose: Express C49S mutant of Zebrafish Halo-Tev-HSPB7 in mammalian cells
Depositing lab: Yimon Aye. Depositing organization: Cornell University. Publication: Cardiovascular Small Heat Shock Protein HSPB7 Is a Kinetically Privileged Reactive Electrophilic Species (RES) Sensor. Surya SL, Long MJC, Urul DA, Zhao Y, Mercer EJ, EIsaid IM, Evans T, Aye Y. ACS Chem Biol. 2018 Feb 8. doi: 10.1021/acschembio.7b00925. PubMed 29397684.
Backbone
  Vector backbone: pCS2
  Backbone size w/o insert (bp): 4697
  Total vector size (bp): 6065
  Vector type: Mammalian Expression
Growth in bacteria
  Bacterial resistance: Ampicillin, 100 μg/mL
  Growth temperature: 37°C
  Growth strain: DH5alpha
  Copy number: High Copy
Gene/Insert
  Gene/Insert name: Halo-TEV-HSPB7 (alt name: Heat shock protein family B (small) member 7)
  Species: D. rerio (zebrafish)
  Insert size (bp): 1401
  Mutation: Cysteine 49 to Serine
  Promoter: SP6
  Tag / fusion protein: Halo-TEV (N terminal on insert)
  Cloning method: Unknown
  Sequencing primers: 5′ ATTTAGGTGACACTATAG; 3′ gtggtttgtccaaactcatc
Terms and licenses: Academic/Nonprofit Terms; Industry Terms: Not Available to Industry
How to cite: pCS2 Halo-Tev- HSPB7(zebrafish) C49S was a gift from Yimon Aye (Addgene plasmid # 108914 ; http://n2t.net/addgene:108914 ; RRID:Addgene_108914)
