[The description below was written by a language model from this plasmid's Addgene catalogue record and pLannotate feature annotations shown in this document.]
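Description:
pCS2 Halo-Tev- HSPB7(zebrafish) C49S is a mammalian expression plasmid built on the pCS2 backbone. It encodes zebrafish small heat shock protein HSPB7 (heat shock protein family B member 7) carrying a cysteine-49-to-serine substitution, fused at its N terminus to HaloTag followed by a TEV protease site. The plasmid is propagated in E. coli at high copy from a ColE1/pUC-type origin and selected with ampicillin through the β-lactamase gene. An f1 origin and remnants of the lac region (lac promoter/operator, lacZα and lacI fragments) are also present as backbone carry-over.

The catalogue lists SP6 as the promoter, but the feature table shows the usual pCS2 arrangement. On the circular map, the simian CMV IE94 enhancer/promoter lies immediately upstream of the SP6 promoter, so CMV IE94 drives expression in transfected cells, while SP6 permits in vitro transcription of the same open reading frame. The HaloTag coding sequence comes next, then a short gap consistent with the TEV linker, then the HSPB7 reading frame. The annotation tool labelled this reading frame by homology to the human protein, although the record gives the species as zebrafish. An SV40 polyadenylation signal lies downstream, flanked by T7 and T3 promoter sequences. The sequenced record is 6,136 nt, slightly larger than the catalogued total of 6,065 bp.

HaloTag is a modified dehalogenase that bonds covalently to chloroalkane ligands, so probes can be anchored to the fusion protein, and TEV cleavage can then separate the tag from HSPB7. The associated publication describes HSPB7 as a sensor of reactive electrophilic species. The C49S mutant presumably serves to test the contribution of that cysteine, although the record does not say so explicitly.
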