Features (pLannotate 1.2.2; 16 found; start..end, strand, type, name):
     35..53      +  promoter       SP6 promoter: promoter for bacteriophage SP6 RNA polymerase
    267..1157    +  CDS            HaloTag®: modified bacterial dehalogenase that forms covalent bonds with chloroalkane derivatives
   1182..1664    +  CDS            HSPB7 (fragment): HSPB7_HUMAN - Also known as CVHSP. Experimental evidence at protein level: Swiss-Prot protein existence level 1. From Homo sapiens (Human).
   2166..2183    -  promoter       T7 promoter (fragment): promoter for bacteriophage T7 RNA polymerase
   2188..2322    -  polyA_signal   SV40 poly(A) signal: SV40 polyadenylation signal
   2435..2453    -  promoter       T3 promoter: promoter for bacteriophage T3 RNA polymerase
   2498..2514    -  protein_bind   lac operator: The lac repressor binds to the lac operator to inhibit transcription in E. coli. This inhibition can be relieved by adding lactose or isopropyl-β-D-thiogalactopyranoside (IPTG). lac repressor encoded by lacI
   2522..2552    -  promoter       lac promoter: promoter for the E. coli lac operon
   2567..2588    -  protein_bind   CAP binding site: CAP binding activates transcription in the presence of cAMP. E. coli catabolite activator protein
   2601..2693    -  CDS            lacI (fragment): lac repressor; lacI; The lac repressor binds to the lac operator to inhibit transcription in E. coli. This inhibition can be relieved by adding lactose or isopropyl-β-D-thiogalactopyranoside (IPTG).
   2876..3464    -  rep_origin     ori: high-copy-number ColE1/pMB1/pBR322/pUC origin of replication
   3635..4495    -  CDS            AmpR: β-lactamase; bla; confers resistance to ampicillin, carbenicillin, and related antibiotics
   4496..4600    -  promoter       AmpR promoter: bla
   4653..5081    -  rep_origin     f1 ori (sequence partly withheld): f1 bacteriophage origin of replication; arrow indicates direction of (+) strand synthesis
   5086..5152    -  CDS            lacZα (fragment): LacZα fragment of β-galactosidase; lacZ fragment
   5159..6136    +  promoter       CMV IE94 promoter: enhancer/promoter region of simian cytomegalovirus major immediate early transcription unit IE94
>Addgene plasmid #108914 | pCS2 Halo-Tev- HSPB7(zebrafish) C49S | addgene full sequence | sequence record 307692 | Addgene NGS Result
CGCCATTCTGCCTGGGGACGTCGGAGCAAGCTTGATTTAGGTGACACTATAGAATACAAGCTACTTGTTC
TTTTTGCAGGATCCCATCGATTCGAATTCAAGGCCTCTCGAGCACTGTTGGCCTACTGGACAAGCAGGCA
GACCCAGCTCATATAAACACTGAAAAAGCTGCTGAGTGGATTCATGGTGTTTTGAATAAGAACTTGATCA
CCGGTTCAATTTGAAGTTCTGACTGGATATCGATTTGAGAAAGCATCTCAACACTAATGGCAGAAATCGG
TACTGGCTTTCCATTCGACCCCCATTATGTGGAAGTCCTGGGCGAGCGCATGCACTACGTCGATGTTGGT
CCGCGCGATGGCACCCCTGTGCTGTTCCTGCACGGTAACCCGACCTCCTCCTACGTGTGGCGCAACATCA
TCCCGCATGTTGCACCGACCCATCGCTGCATTGCTCCAGACCTGATCGGTATGGGCAAATCCGACAAACC
AGACCTGGGTTATTTCTTCGACGACCACGTCCGCTTCATGGATGCCTTCATCGAAGCCCTGGGTCTGGAA
GAGGTCGTCCTGGTCATTCACGACTGGGGCTCCGCTCTGGGTTTCCACTGGGCCAAGCGCAATCCAGAGC
GCGTCAAAGGTATTGCATTTATGGAGTTCATCCGCCCTATCCCGACCTGGGACGAATGGCCAGAATTTGC
CCGCGAGACCTTCCAGGCCTTCCGCACCACCGACGTCGGCCGCAAGCTGATCATCGATCAGAACGTTTTT
ATCGAGGGTACGCTGCCGATGGGTGTCGTCCGCCCGCTGACTGAAGTCGAGATGGACCATTACCGCGAGC
CGTTCCTGAACCCTGTTGACCGCGAGCCACTGTGGCGCTTCCCAAACGAGCTGCCAATCGCCGGTGAGCC
AGCGAACATCGTCGCGCTGGTCGAAGAATACATGGACTGGCTGCACCAGTCCCCTGTCCCGAAGCTGCTG
TTCTGGGGCACCCCAGGCGTTCTGATCCCACCGGCCGAAGCCGCTCGCCTGGCCAAAAGCCTGCCTAACT
GCAAGGCTGTGGACATCGGCCCGGGTCTGAATCTGCTGCAAGAAGACAACCCGGACCTGATCGGCAGCGA
GATCGCGCGCTGGCTGTCGACGCTCGAGATTTCCGGCGAAAACTTGTATTTCCAGGGCTCAATGAGCGCG
AGCAATTCTTCTGCCTATCGATCGGAGCGTAGTTACCATCAGACGTCATCCTCCTCATCTTCATCCTCTA
CCTCTGCAAACCCATACATGGAGAAGAGCCGAGGACTCTTCGCTGACGACTTTGGATCTTTCATGAGTCC
GAAGGATGCTTTGGGATTTCCAAACAGAACAGGCACTGTTGGAAACATCAAGACTCTTGGAGACACATAC
CAGTTCACAGTGGACGTGCAAGACTTCTCGCCTGAGGATGTGATCGTCACCACCTCAAACAATCAGATTG
AAGTTCATGCTGAAAAGCTTGCTAGCGATGGGACAGTGATGAACACTTTCACCCATAAATGCCGGCTACC
AGAAGATGTGGACCCCACTTCAGTGAAGTCCAGTTTAGGGGCCGATGGGACTCTGACTATAAAAGCACAG
AGAAACACAGCTAAACTGGAGCATGCACAGACGTTCCGCACAGAGATCAAAATCTAGACCTGTGCCCTCC
TGCTGTGTCTGTTTCACTGTGATAAATGACCTTGAAAATATAGCTACTTAGCCCTGCTTTGTCATTCCTC
CATGACCTTCTCTCATTTCTGCTCATTAGACTTGGATGGAATTTAATCCTGTCACATGTATTCAAAACCT
TTAAGATGAATGCACTGCTAACGTCAGCTCTCTGCTAATGACATATCAGCTTACAGGACAAAGTGGGCTC
CAAAATTCTGGAAGTACATTTAATCCAAAATATAATTGAAACATTGAAAGATATCAGAATATATATGGCT
ATACAGTAGATATAGTACTTTAGTACTTTAAATTACATTTAGTTCACCCAAACATGTAAATCCTGCCATT
ATTTACTCATTTCCACTTGTTCCAAACCCAATTAAGTTCCGTTGAACACAAAATAAAATGTGCAATGATG
GAAAAAAAAAAAAAAAAAAAAAAAAAAAAAAAAAAAAAAGGCCACATGTGCTCGAGCCTCTAGAACTATA
GTGAGTCGTATTACGTAGATCCAGACATGATAAGATACATTGATGAGTTTGGACAAACCACAACTAGAAT
GCAGTGAAAAAAATGCTTTATTTGTGAAATTTGTGATGCTATTGCTTTATTTGTAACCATTATAAGCTGC
AATAAACAAGTTAACAACAACAATTGCATTCATTTTATGTTTCAGGTTCAGGGGGAGGTGTGGGAGGTTT
TTTAATTCGCGGCCGCGGCGCCAATGCATTGGGCCCGGTACCCAGCTTTTGTTCCCTTTAGTGAGGGTTA
ATTGCGCGCTTGGCGTAATCATGGTCATAGCTGTTTCCTGTGTGAAATTGTTATCCGCTCACAATTCCAC
ACAACATACGAGCCGGGAGCATAAAGTGTAAAGCCTGGGGTGCCTAATGAGTGAGCTAACTCACATTAAT
TGCGTTGCGCTCACTGCCCGCTTTCCAGTCGGGAAACCTGTCGTGCCAGCTGCATTAATGAATCGGCCAA
CGCGCGGGGAGAGGCGGTTTGCGTATTGGGCGCTCTTCCGCTTCCTCGCTCACTGACTCGCTGCGCTCGG
TCGTTCGGCTGCGGCGAGCGGTATCAGCTCACTCAAAGGCGGTAATACGGTTATCCACAGAATCAGGGGA
TAACGCAGGAAAGAACATGTGAGCAAAAGGCCAGCAAAAGGCCAGGAACCGTAAAAAGGCCGCGTTGCTG
GCGTTTTTCCATAGGCTCCGCCCCCCTGACGAGCATCACAAAAATCGACGCTCAAGTCAGAGGTGGCGAA
ACCCGACAGGACTATAAAGATACCAGGCGTTTCCCCCTGGAAGCTCCCTCGTGCGCTCTCCTGTTCCGAC
CCTGCCGCTTACCGGATACCTGTCCGCCTTTCTCCCTTCGGGAAGCGTGGCGCTTTCTCATAGCTCACGC
TGTAGGTATCTCAGTTCGGTGTAGGTCGTTCGCTCCAAGCTGGGCTGTGTGCACGAACCCCCCGTTCAGC
CCGACCGCTGCGCCTTATCCGGTAACTATCGTCTTGAGTCCAACCCGGTAAGACACGACTTATCGCCACT
GGCAGCAGCCACTGGTAACAGGATTAGCAGAGCGAGGTATGTAGGCGGTGCTACAGAGTTCTTGAAGTGG
TGGCCTAACTACGGCTACACTAGAAGAACAGTATTTGGTATCTGCGCTCTGCTGAAGCCAGTTACCTTCG
GAAAAAGAGTTGGTAGCTCTTGATCCGGCAAACAAACCACCGCTGGTAGCGGTGGTTTTTTTGTTTGCAA
GCAGCAGATTACGCGCAGAAAAAAAGGATCTCAAGAAGATCCTTTGATCTTTTCTACGGGGTCTGACGCT
CAGTGGAACGAAAACTCACGTTAAGGGATTTTGGTCATGAGATTATCAAAAAGGATCTTCACCTAGATCC
TTTTAAATTAAAAATGAAGTTTTAAATCAATCTAAAGTATATATGAGTAAACTTGGTCTGACAGTTACCA
ATGCTTAATCAGTGAGGCACCTATCTCAGCGATCTGTCTATTTCGTTCATCCATAGTTGCCTGACTCCCC
GTCGTGTAGATAACTACGATACGGGAGGGCTTACCATCTGGCCCCAGTGCTGCAATGATACCGCGAGACC
CACGCTCACCGGCTCCAGATTTATCAGCAATAAACCAGCCAGCCGGAAGGGCCGAGCGCAGAAGTGGTCC
TGCAACTTTATCCGCCTCCATCCAGTCTATTAATTGTTGCCGGGAAGCTAGAGTAAGTAGTTCGCCAGTT
AATAGTTTGCGCAACGTTGTTGCCATTGCTACAGGCATCGTGGTGTCACGCTCGTCGTTTGGTATGGCTT
CATTCAGCTCCGGTTCCCAACGATCAAGGCGAGTTACATGATCCCCCATGTTGTGCAAAAAAGCGGTTAG
CTCCTTCGGTCCTCCGATCGTTGTCAGAAGTAAGTTGGCCGCAGTGTTATCACTCATGGTTATGGCAGCA
CTGCATAATTCTCTTACTGTCATGCCATCCGTAAGATGCTTTTCTGTGACTGGTGAGTACTCAACCAAGT
CATTCTGAGAATAGTGTATGCGGCGACCGAGTTGCTCTTGCCCGGCGTCAATACGGGATAATACCGCGCC
ACATAGCAGAACTTTAAAAGTGCTCATCATTGGAAAACGTTCTTCGGGGCGAAAACTCTCAAGGATCTTA
CCGCTGTTGAGATCCAGTTCGATGTAACCCACTCGTGCACCCAACTGATCTTCAGCATCTTTTACTTTCA
CCAGCGTTTCTGGGTGAGCAAAAACAGGAAGGCAAAATGCCGCAAAAAAGGGAATAAGGGCGACACGGAA
ATGTTGAATACTCATACTCTTCCTTTTTCAATATTATTGAAGCATTTATCAGGGTTATTGTCTCATGAGC
GGATACATATTTGAATGTATTTAGAAAAATAAACAAATAGGGGTTCCGCGCACATTTCCCCGAAAAGTGC
CACCTAAATTGTAAGCGTTAATATTTTGTTAAAATTCGCGTTAAATTTTTGTTAAATCAGCTCATTTTTT
AACCAATAGGCCGAAATCGGCAAAATCCCTTATAAATCAAAAGAATAGACCGAGATAGGGT
[37 nt withheld, positions 4752-4788]
AAAGAACGTGGACTCCAACGTCAAAGG
[49 nt withheld, positions 4816-4864]
T
[91 nt withheld, positions 4866-4956]
G
[124 nt withheld, positions 4958-5081]
CCCATTCGCCATTCAGGCTGCGCAACTGTTGGGAAGGGCGATCGGTGCGGGCCTCTTCGCTATTACGCCA
GTCGACCGCCAATTCAATATGGCGTATATGGACTCATGCCAATTCAATATGGTGGATCTGGACCTGTGCC
AATTCAATATGGCGTATATGGACTCGTGCCAATTCAATATGGTGGATCTGGACCCCAGCCAATTCAATAT
GGCGGACTTGGCACCATGCCAATTCAATATGGCGGACCTGGCACTGTGCCAACTGGGGAGGGGTCTACTT
GGCACGGTGCCAAGTTTGAGGAGGGGTCTTGGCCCTGTGCCAAGTCCGCCATATTGAATTGGCATGGTGC
CAATAATGGCGGCCATATTGGCTATATGCCAGGATCAATATATAGGCAATATCCAATATGGCCCTATGCC
AATATGGCTATTGGCCAGGTTCAATACTATGTATTGGCCCTATGCCATATAGTATTCCATATATGGGTTT
TCCTATTGACGTAGATAGCCCCTCCCAATGGGCGGTCCCATATACCATATATGGGGCTTCCTAATACCGC
CCATAGCCACTCCCCCATTGACGTCAATGGTCTCTATATATGGTCTTTCCTATTGACGTCATATGGGCGG
TCCTATTGACGTATATGGCGCCTCCCCCATTGACGTCAATTACGGTAAATGGCCCGCCTGGCTCAATGCC
CATTGACGTCAATAGGACCACCCACCATTGACGTCAATGGGATGGCTCATTGCCCATTCATATCCGTTCT
CACGCCCCCTATTGACGTCAATGACGGTAAATGGCCCACTTGGCAGTACATCAATATCTATTAATAGTAA
CTTGGCAAGTACATTACTATTGGAAGTACGCCAGGGTACATTGGCAGTACTCCCATTGACGTCAATGGCG
GTAAATGGCCCGCGATGGCTGCCAAGTACATCCCCATTGACGTCAATGGGGAGGGGCAATGACGCAAATG
GGCGTTCCATTGACGTAAATGGGCGGTAGGCGTGCCTAATGGGAGGTCTATATAAGCAATGCTCGTTTAG
GGAAC
